>Addgene plasmid #241788 | pDS_Temp | addgene full sequence | sequence record 488562 | Addgene NGS Result
CGCCCTGCGCGGTCGCTGCGCTCCCTTGCCAGCCCGTGGATATGTGGATGATGGCCGCGAGCGGCCACCG
ACTGGCTCGCTTCGCTCGGCCCGTGGACAACCCTGCTGGACAAGCTGATGGACAGGCTGCGCCTGCCCAC
GAGCTTGACCACAGGGATTGCCCACCGGCTACCCAGCCTTCGACCACATACCCACCGGCTCCAACTGCGC
GGCCTGCGGCCTTGCCCCATCAATTTTTTTAATTTTCTCTGGGGAAAAGCCTCCGGCCTGCGGCCTGCGC
GCTTCGCTTGCCGGTTGGACACCAAGTGGAAGGCGGGTCAAGGCTCGCGCAGCGACCGCGCAGCGGCTTG
GCCTTGACGCGCCTGGAACGACCCAAGCCTATGCGAGTGGGGGCAGTCGAAGGGCGAAGCCCGCCCGCCT
GCCCCCCGAGCCTCACGGCGGCGAGTGCGGGGGTTCCAAGGGGGCAGCGCCACCTTGGGCAAGGCCGAAG
GCCGCGCAGTCGATCAACAAGCCCCGGAGGGGCCACTTTTTGCCGGAGGGGGAGCCGCGCCGAAGGCGTG
GGGGAACCCCGCAGGGGTGCCCTTCTTTGGGCACCAAAGAACTAGATATAGGGCGAAATGCGAAAGACTT
AAAAATCAACAACTTAAAAAAGGGGGGTACGCAACAGCTCATTGCGGCACCCCCCGCAATAGCTCATTGC
GTAGGTTAAAGAAAATCTGTAATTGACTGCCACTTTTACGCAACGCATAATTGTTGTCGCGCTGCCGAAA
AGTTGCAGCTGATTGCGCATGGTGCCGCAACCGTGCGGCACCCCTACCGCATGGAGATAAGCATGGCCAC
GCAGTCCAGAGAAATCGGCATTCAAGCCAAGAACAAGCCCGGTCACTGGGTGCAAACGGAACGCAAAGCG
CATGAGGCGTGGGCCGGGCTTATTGCGAGGAAACCCACGGCGGCAATGCTGCTGCATCACCTCGTGGCGC
AGATGGGCCACCAGAACGCCGTGGTGGTCAGCCAGAAGACACTTTCCAAGCTCATCGGACGTTCTTTGCG
GACGGTCCAATACGCAGTCAAGGACTTGGTGGCCGAGCGCTGGATCTCCGTCGTGAAGCTCAACGGCCCC
GGCACCGTGTCGGCCTACGTGGTCAATGACCGCGTGGCGTGGGGCCAGCCCCGCGACCAGTTGCGCCTGT
CGGTGTTCAGTGCCGCCGTGGTGGTTGATCACGACGACCAGGACGAATCGCTGTTGGGGCATGGCGACCT
GCGCCGCATCCCGACCCTGTATCCGGGCGAGCAGCAACTACCGACCGGCCCCGGCGAGGAGCCGCCCAGC
CAGCCCGGCATTCCGGGCATGGAACCAGACCTGCCAGCCTTGATCGAAACGGAGGAATGGGAACGGCGCG
GGCAGCAGCGCCTGCCGATGCCCGATGAGCCGTGTTTTCTGGACGATGGCGAGCCGTTGGAGCCGCCGAC
ACGGGTCACGCTGCCGCGCCGGTAGCACTTGGGTTGCGCAGCAACCCGTAAGTGCGCTGTTCCAGACTAT
CGGCTGTAGCCGCCTCGCCGCCCTATACCTTGTCTGCCTCCCCGCGTTGCGTCGCGGTGCATGGAGCCGG
GCCACCTCGACCTGAATGGAAGCCGGCGGCACCTCGCTAACGGATTCACCGTTTTTATCAGGCTCTGGGA
GGCAGAATAAATGATCATATCGTCAATTATTACCTCCACGGGGAGAGCCTGAGCAAACTGGCCTCAGGCA
TTTGAGAAGCACACGGTCACACTGCTTCCGGTAGTCAATAAACCGGTAAACCAGCAATAGACATAAGCGG
CTATTTAACGACCCTGCCCTGAACCGACGACCGGGTCGAATTTGCTTTCGAATTTCTGCCATTCATCCGC
TTATTATCACTTATTCAGGCGTAGCAACCAGGCGTTTAAGGGCACCAATAACTGCCTTAAAAAAATTACG
CCCCGCCCTGCCACTCATCGCAGTACGGCCTATTGGTTAAAAAATGAGCTGATTTAACAAAAATTTAACG
CGAATTTTAGGAGGAAGAGCTCACTCATTAGGCACCCCCCCGCAAACCCGGGCCATTGACCCTGGTGATG
CGCCGCTTTCCGCACCGGAAACCTCACCCGTTCCAACCGTCGAAAAAATTTCGTGGGCGGGTCTTCGACC
ATCTTGAATCCGCTCCGGCCCCTTCCGATTTCCGCTGCGGGAGGGCAGACCTCCCGGTTCTTTCAAATGG
AGGAAGACGAAAATGAGTCGTGCGTCGTTCCAGTCGTTCGGCATTCCGGGCCAGCTGGAAGTCATCAAGA
AGGCGCTGGATCACGTGCGCGTCGGCGTGGTCATCACCGATCCCGCGCTGGAAGATAACCCGATCGTCTA
CGTGAACCAGGGCTTCGTGCAGATGACCGGCTACGAGACCGAGGAAATCCTGGGCAAGAACGCGCGCTTC
CTCCAGGGGAAGCACACCGATCCGGCGGAAGTGGACAACATCCGCACCGCGCTGCAAAATAAAGAACCGG
TCACCGTGCAGATCCAGAACTACAAGAAGGACGGCACGATGTTCTGGAACGAACTGAACATCGATCCGAT
GGAAATCGAGGATAAGACGTATTTCGTCGGCATCCAGAACGACATCACCAAGCAGAAGGAATATGAAAAG
CTGCTCTAAACTAGTGCCTGGGGTGCCTAATGAGTGAGCTAACTCACATTAATTGCGTTGCGCTCACTGC
CCGCTTTCCAGTCGGGAAACCTGTCGTGCCAGCTGCATTAATGAATCGGCCAACGCGCGGGGAGAGGCGG
TTTGCGTATTGGGCGCATGCATAAAAACTGTTGTAATTCATTAAGCATTCTGCCGACATGGAAGCCATCA
CAAACGGCATGATGAACCTGAATCGCCAGCGGCATCAGCACCTTGTCGCCTTGCGTATAATATTTGCCCA
TGGTGAAAACGGGGGCGAAGAAGTTGTCCATATTGGCCACGTTTAAATCAAAACTGGTGAAACTCACCCA
GGGATTGGCTGAGACGAAAAACATATTCTCAATAAACCCTTTAGGGAAATAGGCCAGGTTTTCACCGTAA
CACGCCACATCTTGCGAATATATGTGTAGAAACTGCCGGAAATCGTCGTGGTATTCACTCCAGAGCGATG
AAAACGTTTCAGTTTGCTCATGGAAAACGGTGTAACAAGGGTGAACACTATCCCATATCACCAGCTCACC
GTCTTTCATTGCCATACGGAATTCCGGATGAGCATTCATCAGGCGGGCAAGAATGTGAATAAAGGCCGGA
TAAAACTTGTGCTTATTTTTCTTTACGGTCTTTAAAAAGGCCGTAATATCCAGCTGAACGGTCTGGTTAT
AGGTACATTGAGCAACTGACTGAAATGCCTCAAAATGTTCTTTACGATGCCATTGGGATATATCAACGGT
GGTATATCCAGTGATTTTTTTCTCCATTTTAGCTTCCTTAGCTCCTGAAAATCTCGATAACTCAAAAAAT
ACGCCCGGTAGTGATCTTATTTCATTATGGTGAAAGTTGGAACCTCTTACGTGCCGATCAACGTCTCATT
TTCGCCAAAAGTTGGCCCAGGGCTTCCCGGTATCAACAGGGACACCAGGATTTATTTATTCTGCGAAGTG
ATCTTCCGTCACAGGTATTTATTCGAAGACGAAAGGTCCTCGTGATACGCCTATTTTTATAGGTTAATGA
TCGCCATGTAAGCCCACTGCAAGCTACCTGCTTTCTCTTTGCGCTTGCGTTTTCCCTTGTCCAGATAGCC
CAGTAGCTGACATTCATCCCAGGTGGCACTTTTCGGGGAAATGTGCGCGCCCGCGTTCCTGCTGGCGCTG
GGCCTGTTTCTGGCGCTGGACTTCCCGCTGTTCCGTCAGCAGCTTTTCGCCCACGGCCTTGATGATCGCG
GCGGCCTTGGCCTGCATATCCCGATTCAACGGCCCCAGGGCGTCCAGAACGGGCTTCAGGCGCTCCCGAA
GGTCTCGGGCCGTCTCTTGGGCTTGATCGGCCTTCTTGCGCATCTCACGCGCTCCTGCGGCGGCCTGTAG
GGCAGGCTCATACCCCTGCCGAACCGCTTTTGTCAGCCGGTCGGCCACGGCTTCCGGCGTCTCAACGCGC
TTTGAGATTCCCAGCTTTTCGGCCAATCCCTGCGGTGCATAGGCGCGTGGCTCGACCGCTTGCGGGCTGA
TGGTGACGTGGCCCACTGGTGGCCGCTCCAGGGCCTCGTAGAACGCCTGAATGCGCGTGTGACGTGCCTT
GCTGCCCTCGATGCCCCGTTGCAGCCCTAGATCGGCCACAGCGGCCGCAAACGTGGTCTGGTCGCGGGTC
ATCTGCGCTTTGTTGCCGATGAACTCCTTGGCCGACAGCCTGCCGTCCTGCGTCAGCGGCACCACGAACG
CGGTCATGTGCGGGCTGGTTTCGTCACGGTGGATGCTGGCCGTCACGATGCGATCCGCCCCGTACTTGTC
CGCCAGCCACTTGTGCGCCTTCTCGAAGAACGCCGCCTGCTGTTCTTGGCTGGCCGACTTCCACCATTCC
GGGCTGGCCGTCATGACGTACTCGACCGCCAACACAGCGTCCTTGCGCCGCTTCTCTGGCAGCAACTCGC
GCAGTCGGCCCATCGCTTCATCGGTGCTGCTGGCCGCCCAGTGCTCGTTCTCTGGCGTCCTGCTGGCGTC
AGCGTTGGGCGTCTCGCGCTCGCGGTAGGCGTGCTTGAGACTGGCCGCCACGTTGCCCATTTTCGCCAGC
TTCTTGCATCGCATGATCGCGTATGCCGCCATGCCTGCCCCTCCCTTTTGGTGTCCAACCGGCTCGACGG
GGGCAGCGCAAGGCGGTGCCTCCGGCGGGCCACTCAATGCTTGAGTATACTCACTAGACTTTGCTTCGCA
AAGTCGTGACCGCCTACGGCGGCTGCGGCGCCCTACGGGCTTGCTCTCCGGGCTT
Features (pLannotate 1.2.2; 11 found; start..end, strand, type, name):
     61..832     +  rep_origin     pBBR1 oriV: replication origin of the broad-host-range plasmid pBBR1 from Bordetella bronchiseptica; requires the pBBR1 Rep protein for replication
    833..1495    +  CDS            pBBR1 Rep: replication protein for the broad-host-range plasmid pBBR1 from Bordetella bronchiseptica
   1556..1625    +  CDS            TcR (fragment): tetracycline efflux protein; tet; confers resistance to tetracycline
   1955..1986    -  CDS            CmR (fragment): chloramphenicol acetyltransferase confers resistance to chloramphenicol
   1986..2039    +  rep_origin     M13 ori (fragment): M13 bacteriophage origin of replication; arrow indicates direction of (+) strand synthesis
   2262..2666    +  CDS            pfyP (fragment): PHOT_BACSU - Also known as ytvA. Experimental evidence at protein level: Swiss-Prot protein existence level 1. Exhibits the same spectroscopical features and blue-light induced photochemistry as plants phototropins, with the reversible formation of a blue-shifted photoproduct, assigned to an FMN-cysteine thiol adduct. Although it is a positive regulator in the activation of the environmental signaling branch of the general stress transcription factor sigma-B, its precise role is undetermined. From Bacillus subtilis (strain 168).
   2690..2711    -  protein_bind   CAP binding site: CAP binding activates transcription in the presence of cAMP. E. coli catabolite activator protein
   2724..2816    -  CDS            lacI (fragment): lac repressor; lacI; The lac repressor binds to the lac operator to inhibit transcription in E. coli. This inhibition can be relieved by adding lactose or isopropyl-β-D-thiogalactopyranoside (IPTG).
   2827..3457    -  CDS            CmR (fragment): chloramphenicol acetyltransferase; cat; confers resistance to chloramphenicol
   3458..3560    -  promoter       cat promoter: promoter of the E. coli cat gene encoding chloramphenicol acetyltransferase
   3700..3852    -  CDS            tnpA (fragment): TN5P_ECOLX - Also known as tnp. Experimental evidence at protein level: Swiss-Prot protein existence level 1. Mediates transposition of transposon Tn5 by a 'cut and paste' mechanism. First, the monomeric transposase binds the 19 bp inverted DNA repeats flanking the transposon. Then, dimerization of the DNA- bound transposase creates a synaptic DNA complex. After nicking of the first DNA strand, excision of the transposon proceeds through a series of intermediates. The transposase then mediates the insertion of the transposon at a new site by strand transfer. The activity of the wild- type tran
