[The description below was written by a language model from this plasmid's Addgene catalogue record and pLannotate feature annotations shown in this document.]
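Description:
pDS_Temp is a replicative bacterial expression plasmid of about 5 kb built on the broad-host-range pBBR1MCS backbone and intended, according to its catalogue entry, for temperature sensing in a synthetic biology context. Replication depends on the pBBR1 oriV together with the plasmid-encoded pBBR1 Rep protein. This pair originates from Bordetella bronchiseptica and allows maintenance in many Gram-negative species as well as in the E. coli cloning strain in which it is propagated. Selection is by chloramphenicol, supplied by a chloramphenicol acetyltransferase gene driven by its native cat promoter. The annotation also picks up short remnants typical of this backbone lineage: fragments of TcR, lacI, an M13 origin, a Tn5 transposase and a CAP binding site. None of these is expected to be functional as a complete element.

The payload is a wild-type FbFP, an FMN-binding fluorescent protein, inserted by Gibson assembly. The record lists Dinoroseobacter shibae as the species. However, the automated annotation matches the reporter region (roughly 400 bp) to the LOV-domain photoreceptor YtvA/pfyP of Bacillus subtilis, the protein family from which such flavin-based reporters derive. The species entry may therefore reflect the intended host or the origin of other sequences rather than the reporter itself, but the record does not settle this. Flavin-based fluorescent proteins do not need oxygen for chromophore maturation, which makes them useful where GFP-type reporters perform poorly.

The promoter or thermosensitive regulatory element controlling FbFP is not annotated or named in the record, so the mechanism of temperature responsiveness cannot be stated. The associated publication concerns engineered marine biofilms for ocean environment monitoring, which suggests use as a fluorescent temperature reporter in marine bacteria.
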