Addgene plasmid #241788: pDS_Temp
Purpose: pBBR1MCS replicative vector for temperature sensing
Depositing lab: Marc Güell. Depositing organization: Universitat Pompeu Fabra. Publication: Engineered Marine Biofilms for Ocean Environment Monitoring. Nevot G, Pol Cros M, Toloza L, Campama-Sanz N, Artigues-Lleixa M, Aguilera L, Guell M. ACS Synth Biol. 2025 Jun 22. doi: 10.1021/acssynbio.5c00192. PubMed 40545707.
Backbone
  Vector backbone: pBBR1MCS
  Vector type: Bacterial Expression, Synthetic Biology
Growth in bacteria
  Bacterial resistance: Chloramphenicol, 25 μg/mL
  Growth temperature: 37°C
  Growth strain: DH5alpha
  Copy number: Unknown
Gene/Insert
  Gene/Insert name: FbFP
  Species: Dinoroseobacter Shibae
  Mutation: WT
  Cloning method: Gibson Cloning
Terms and licenses: Academic/Nonprofit Terms; Industry Terms: Not Available to Industry
How to cite: pDS_Temp was a gift from Marc Güell (Addgene plasmid # 241788 ; http://n2t.net/addgene:241788 ; RRID:Addgene_241788)
